Addgene plasmid #129783: ORF18(R74A)-3xFLAG pCDNA4
Purpose: Expresses KSHV ORF18 (R74A) with Cterm 3xFLAG tag in mammalian cells
Depositing lab: Britt Glaunsinger. Depositing organization: University of California, Berkeley. Publication: The interaction between ORF18 and ORF30 is required for late gene expression in Kaposi's sarcoma-associated herpesvirus. Castaneda AF, Glaunsinger BA. J Virol. 2018 Oct 10. pii: JVI.01488-18. doi: 10.1128/JVI.01488-18. PubMed 30305361.
Backbone
  Vector backbone: pcDNA4/TO
  Backbone size w/o insert (bp): 5168
  Total vector size (bp): 5928
  Vector type: Mammalian Expression
Growth in bacteria
  Bacterial resistance: Ampicillin, 100 μg/mL
  Growth temperature: 37°C
  Growth strain: DH5alpha
  Copy number: High Copy
Gene/Insert
  Gene/Insert name: ORF18
  Species: Kaposi's sarcoma-associated herpesvirus (HHV-8)
  Insert size (bp): 771
  Mutation: changed Arginine 74 to Alanine
  Entrez Gene: ORF18 (a.k.a. HHV8GK18_gp22)
  Promoter: CMV
  Tag / fusion protein: 3xFLAG (C terminal on backbone)
  Cloning method: Ligation Independent Cloning
  Sequencing primers: 5′ CGCAAATGGGCGGTAGGCGTG; 3′ TAGAAGGCACAGTCGAGG
Terms and licenses: Academic/Nonprofit Terms; Industry Terms: Not Available to Industry
How to cite: ORF18(R74A)-3xFLAG pCDNA4 was a gift from Britt Glaunsinger (Addgene plasmid # 129783 ; http://n2t.net/addgene:129783 ; RRID:Addgene_129783)
