[The description below was written by a language model from this plasmid's Addgene catalogue record and pLannotate feature annotations shown in this document.]
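Description:
ORF18(R74A)-3xFLAG pCDNA4 is a mammalian expression plasmid built on the pcDNA4/TO backbone, about 5.9 kb in total, that produces a point mutant of the Kaposi's sarcoma-associated herpesvirus (HHV-8) ORF18 protein. It is maintained in E. coli through a high-copy ColE1/pUC-type origin and selected with ampicillin via the β-lactamase gene. An f1 origin is also present. For selection in mammalian cells, the backbone carries a bleomycin/Zeocin resistance gene (Sh ble). This gene is driven by the SV40 early promoter for eukaryotic expression and by the bacterial EM7 promoter, and it is terminated by the SV40 polyadenylation signal.

The 771 bp ORF18 coding sequence sits downstream of the human CMV immediate early enhancer and promoter. Two short tet operator-like fragments annotated immediately after the promoter are consistent with the tetracycline-operator design of the TO backbone. With that design, transcription is constitutive in ordinary cells but can be repressed and then induced by tetracycline in cells that express the Tet repressor. The insert carries an arginine-to-alanine substitution at residue 74 and is fused at its C terminus to a backbone-encoded 3xFLAG epitope, of which the automated annotation detects only a fragment. The bovine growth hormone polyadenylation signal follows the tag.

ORF18 is annotated as a factor that links viral DNA replication to late gene transcription. The associated study concerns the requirement for the ORF18–ORF30 interaction in KSHV late gene expression. The record does not state the effect of R74A, but the tagged mutant is suited to detection and immunoprecipitation experiments comparing it with wild-type ORF18 in transfected cells.
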