Features (pLannotate 1.2.2; 23 found; start..end, strand, type, name):
     28..80      -  misc_feature   bom (fragment): basis of mobility region from pBR322
    235..614     +  enhancer       CMV enhancer: human cytomegalovirus immediate early enhancer
    615..818     +  promoter       CMV promoter: human cytomegalovirus (CMV) immediate early promoter
    820..839     +  promoter       PLtetO-1 promoter (fragment): modified phage lambda PL promoter with tet operator sites (Lutz and Bujard, 1997)
    841..860     +  promoter       PLtetO-1 promoter (fragment): modified phage lambda PL promoter with tet operator sites (Lutz and Bujard, 1997)
    868..901     +  promoter       TRE3GV promoter (fragment): 3rd-generation Tet-responsive promoter that can be activated by binding of Tet-On® 3G, optimized for retroviral and lentiviral vectors
   1032..1802    +  CDS            ORF18: UL79_HHV8P - Protein inferred from homology: Swiss-Prot protein existence level 3. Plays a role in the expression of late transcripts bridging viral DNA replication and late gene expression during infection. From Human herpesvirus 8 type P (isolate GK18) (HHV-8) (Kaposi's sarcoma-associated herpesvirus).
   1893..1913    +  CDS            FLAG (fragment): FLAG® epitope tag, followed by an enterokinase cleavage site
   1945..2169    +  polyA_signal   bGH poly(A) signal: bovine growth hormone polyadenylation signal
   2173..2194    +  promoter       SV40 promoter (fragment): SV40 enhancer and early promoter
   2215..2643    +  rep_origin     f1 ori (sequence partly withheld): f1 bacteriophage origin of replication; arrow indicates direction of (+) strand synthesis
   2657..2986    +  promoter       SV40 promoter: SV40 enhancer and early promoter
   3034..3081    +  promoter       EM7 promoter: synthetic bacterial promoter&nbsp
   3100..3474    +  CDS            BleoR: antibiotic-binding protein; Sh ble from Streptoalloteichus hindustanus; confers resistance to bleomycin, phleomycin, and Zeocin™
   3484..3609    +  CDS            ble (fragment): BLE_KLEPN - Experimental evidence at protein level: Swiss-Prot protein existence level 1. Binding protein with a strong affinity to the bleomycin family of antibiotics. Binds to CL990; an antimitotic-antibiotic compound. From Klebsiella pneumoniae.
   3604..3725    +  polyA_signal   SV40 poly(A) signal: SV40 polyadenylation signal
   3798..3814    -  protein_bind   lac operator: The lac repressor binds to the lac operator to inhibit transcription in E. coli. This inhibition can be relieved by adding lactose or isopropyl-β-D-thiogalactopyranoside (IPTG). lac repressor encoded by lacI
   3822..3852    -  promoter       lac promoter: promoter for the E. coli lac operon
   3867..3888    -  protein_bind   CAP binding site: CAP binding activates transcription in the presence of cAMP. E. coli catabolite activator protein
   3901..3993    -  CDS            lacI (fragment): lac repressor; lacI; The lac repressor binds to the lac operator to inhibit transcription in E. coli. This inhibition can be relieved by adding lactose or isopropyl-β-D-thiogalactopyranoside (IPTG).
   4176..4764    -  rep_origin     ori: high-copy-number ColE1/pMB1/pBR322/pUC origin of replication
   4935..5795    -  CDS            AmpR: β-lactamase; bla; confers resistance to ampicillin, carbenicillin, and related antibiotics
   5796..5900    -  promoter       AmpR promoter: bla
>Addgene plasmid #129783 | ORF18(R74A)-3xFLAG pCDNA4 | addgene full sequence | sequence record 257106 | Addgene NGS Result
GACGGATCGGGAGATCTCCCGATCCCCTATGGTGCACTCTCAGTACAATCTGCTCTGATGCCGCATAGTT
AAGCCAGTATCTGCTCCCTGCTTGTGTGTTGGAGGTCGCTGAGTAGTGCGCGAGCAAAATTTAAGCTACA
ACAAGGCAAGGCTTGACCGACAATTGCATGAAGAATCTGCTTAGGGTTAGGCGTTTTGCGCTGCTTCGCG
ATGTACGGGCCAGATATACGCGTTGACATTGATTATTGACTAGTTATTAATAGTAATCAATTACGGGGTC
ATTAGTTCATAGCCCATATATGGAGTTCCGCGTTACATAACTTACGGTAAATGGCCCGCCTGGCTGACCG
CCCAACGACCCCCGCCCATTGACGTCAATAATGACGTATGTTCCCATAGTAACGCCAATAGGGACTTTCC
ATTGACGTCAATGGGTGGAGTATTTACGGTAAACTGCCCACTTGGCAGTACATCAAGTGTATCATATGCC
AAGTACGCCCCCTATTGACGTCAATGACGGTAAATGGCCCGCCTGGCATTATGCCCAGTACATGACCTTA
TGGGACTTTCCTACTTGGCAGTACATCTACGTATTAGTCATCGCTATTACCATGGTGATGCGGTTTTGGC
AGTACATCAATGGGCGTGGATAGCGGTTTGACTCACGGGGATTTCCAAGTCTCCACCCCATTGACGTCAA
TGGGAGTTTGTTTTGGCACCAAAATCAACGGGACTTTCCAAAATGTCGTAACAACTCCGCCCCATTGACG
CAAATGGGCGGTAGGCGTGTACGGTGGGAGGTCTATATAAGCAGAGCTCTCCCTATCAGTGATAGAGATC
TCCCTATCAGTGATAGAGATCGTCGACGAGCTCGTTTAGTGAACCGTCAGATCGCCTGGAGACGCCATCC
ACGCTGTTTTGACCTCCATAGAAGACACCGGGACCGATCCAGCCTCCGGACTCTAGCGTTTAAACTTAAG
CTTGGTACCGAGCTCGGATCCACTAGTCCAGTGTGGTGGAATTCTGCAGATATGCTCGGAAAATACGTGT
GTGAGACCGAGCCGCTGAGCCCGGGGCTTAGGAGGCTCATGTGGCGCTTTTTGCAAAATAAGAATTTAAA
TACATTCCACGCCCAAGAGCTGCGTTTTATTCATTTGGTTCTCTGCAGGATGTACAATTTCGGTCTAAAT
GTGTACCTGTTAAGGGAGGCTACTGCCAATGCCGGGACCTACGACGAGGTGGTCCTGGGAGCCAAGGTTC
CTGCGGAGGTGTGGAAGCTCGTGTACGATGGGCTCGAGGAGATGGGCGTGTCAAGTGAGATGCTGCTGTG
TGAGGCATACCGGGACAGCCTCTGGATGCACTTGAACGATAAGGTGGGGCTCTTGAGGGGCCTGGCGAAT
TATCTGTTTCACCGGCTAGGGGTCACCCACGACGTTCGCATCGCCCCGGAAAACCTGGTGGACGGAAACT
TTTTGTTTAATCTGGGAAGTGTGCTCCCCTGCAGGCTGCTCCTTGCGGCGGGCTACTGCCTCGCCTTTTG
GGGCAGCGATGAACACGAACGCTGGGTGCGCTTCTTCGCCCAGAAGCTTTTCATTTGCTACCTGATAGTC
TCCGGGCGTCTTATGACACAGAGGTCTCTGCTAGTTTGGGCCAGCGAAACGGGCTATCCCGGTCCGGTGG
AGGCAGTCTGTCGCGACATCCGCTCCATGTACGGCATACGAACGTATGCGGTCTCGGGTTATCTTCCGGC
TCCGTCCGAAGCGCAGCTGGCCTACCTTGGTGCGTTTAACAACAACGCGGTTTCAGATCCAGCACAGTGG
CGGCCGCTCGAGGGAGGCGGTGGAGCCGACTACAAGGACCACGACGGCGACTACAAGGACCACGACATCG
ACTACAAGGACGACGACGACAAGGGGCCCGTTTAAACCCGCTGATCAGCCTCGACTGTGCCTTCTAGTTG
CCAGCCATCTGTTGTTTGCCCCTCCCCCGTGCCTTCCTTGACCCTGGAAGGTGCCACTCCCACTGTCCTT
TCCTAATAAAATGAGGAAATTGCATCGCATTGTCTGAGTAGGTGTCATTCTATTCTGGGGGGTGGGGTGG
GGCAGGACAGCAAGGGGGAGGATTGGGAAGACAATAGCAGGCATGCTGGGGATGCGGTGGGCTCTATGGC
TTCTGAGGCGGAAAGAACCAGCTGGGGCTCTAGGGGGTATCCCC
[124 nt withheld, positions 2215-2338]
CGCCGGCTTTCCCA
[78 nt withheld, positions 2353-2430]
A
[49 nt withheld, positions 2432-2480]
CCTTTGACGTTGGAGTCCACGTTCTTT
[37 nt withheld, positions 2508-2544]
ACCCTATCTCGGTCTATTCTTTTGATTTATAAGGGATTTTGCCGATTTCGGCCTATTGGTTAAAAAATGA
GCTGATTTAACAAAAATTTAACGCGAATTAATTCTGTGGAATGTGTGTCAGTTAGGGTGTGGAAAGTCCC
CAGGCTCCCCAGCAGGCAGAAGTATGCAAAGCATGCATCTCAATTAGTCAGCAACCAGGTGTGGAAAGTC
CCCAGGCTCCCCAGCAGGCAGAAGTATGCAAAGCATGCATCTCAATTAGTCAGCAACCATAGTCCCGCCC
CTAACTCCGCCCATCCCGCCCCTAACTCCGCCCAGTTCCGCCCATTCTCCGCCCCATGGCTGACTAATTT
TTTTTATTTATGCAGAGGCCGAGGCCGCCTCTGCCTCTGAGCTATTCCAGAAGTAGTGAGGAGGCTTTTT
TGGAGGCCTAGGCTTTTGCAAAAAGCTCCCGGGAGCTTGTATATCCATTTTCGGATCTGATCAGCACGTG
TTGACAATTAATCATCGGCATAGTATATCGGCATAGTATAATACGACAAGGTGAGGAACTAAACCATGGC
CAAGTTGACCAGTGCCGTTCCGGTGCTCACCGCGCGCGACGTCGCCGGAGCGGTCGAGTTCTGGACCGAC
CGGCTCGGGTTCTCCCGGGACTTCGTGGAGGACGACTTCGCCGGTGTGGTCCGGGACGACGTGACCCTGT
TCATCAGCGCGGTCCAGGACCAGGTGGTGCCGGACAACACCCTGGCCTGGGTGTGGGTGCGCGGCCTGGA
CGAGCTGTACGCCGAGTGGTCGGAGGTCGTGTCCACGAACTTCCGGGACGCCTCCGGGCCGGCCATGACC
GAGATCGGCGAGCAGCCGTGGGGGCGGGAGTTCGCCCTGCGCGACCCGGCCGGCAACTGCGTGCACTTCG
TGGCCGAGGAGCAGGACTGACACGTGCTACGAGATTTCGATTCCACCGCCGCCTTCTATGAAAGGTTGGG
CTTCGGAATCGTTTTCCGGGACGCCGGCTGGATGATCCTCCAGCGCGGGGATCTCATGCTGGAGTTCTTC
GCCCACCCCAACTTGTTTATTGCAGCTTATAATGGTTACAAATAAAGCAATAGCATCACAAATTTCACAA
ATAAAGCATTTTTTTCACTGCATTCTAGTTGTGGTTTGTCCAAACTCATCAATGTATCTTATCATGTCTG
TATACCGTCGACCTCTAGCTAGAGCTTGGCGTAATCATGGTCATAGCTGTTTCCTGTGTGAAATTGTTAT
CCGCTCACAATTCCACACAACATACGAGCCGGAAGCATAAAGTGTAAAGCCTGGGGTGCCTAATGAGTGA
GCTAACTCACATTAATTGCGTTGCGCTCACTGCCCGCTTTCCAGTCGGGAAACCTGTCGTGCCAGCTGCA
TTAATGAATCGGCCAACGCGCGGGGAGAGGCGGTTTGCGTATTGGGCGCTCTTCCGCTTCCTCGCTCACT
GACTCGCTGCGCTCGGTCGTTCGGCTGCGGCGAGCGGTATCAGCTCACTCAAAGGCGGTAATACGGTTAT
CCACAGAATCAGGGGATAACGCAGGAAAGAACATGTGAGCAAAAGGCCAGCAAAAGGCCAGGAACCGTAA
AAAGGCCGCGTTGCTGGCGTTTTTCCATAGGCTCCGCCCCCCTGACGAGCATCACAAAAATCGACGCTCA
AGTCAGAGGTGGCGAAACCCGACAGGACTATAAAGATACCAGGCGTTTCCCCCTGGAAGCTCCCTCGTGC
GCTCTCCTGTTCCGACCCTGCCGCTTACCGGATACCTGTCCGCCTTTCTCCCTTCGGGAAGCGTGGCGCT
TTCTCATAGCTCACGCTGTAGGTATCTCAGTTCGGTGTAGGTCGTTCGCTCCAAGCTGGGCTGTGTGCAC
GAACCCCCCGTTCAGCCCGACCGCTGCGCCTTATCCGGTAACTATCGTCTTGAGTCCAACCCGGTAAGAC
ACGACTTATCGCCACTGGCAGCAGCCACTGGTAACAGGATTAGCAGAGCGAGGTATGTAGGCGGTGCTAC
AGAGTTCTTGAAGTGGTGGCCTAACTACGGCTACACTAGAAGAACAGTATTTGGTATCTGCGCTCTGCTG
AAGCCAGTTACCTTCGGAAAAAGAGTTGGTAGCTCTTGATCCGGCAAACAAACCACCGCTGGTAGCGGTG
GTTTTTTTGTTTGCAAGCAGCAGATTACGCGCAGAAAAAAAGGATCTCAAGAAGATCCTTTGATCTTTTC
TACGGGGTCTGACGCTCAGTGGAACGAAAACTCACGTTAAGGGATTTTGGTCATGAGATTATCAAAAAGG
ATCTTCACCTAGATCCTTTTAAATTAAAAATGAAGTTTTAAATCAATCTAAAGTATATATGAGTAAACTT
GGTCTGACAGTTACCAATGCTTAATCAGTGAGGCACCTATCTCAGCGATCTGTCTATTTCGTTCATCCAT
AGTTGCCTGACTCCCCGTCGTGTAGATAACTACGATACGGGAGGGCTTACCATCTGGCCCCAGTGCTGCA
ATGATACCGCGAGACCCACGCTCACCGGCTCCAGATTTATCAGCAATAAACCAGCCAGCCGGAAGGGCCG
AGCGCAGAAGTGGTCCTGCAACTTTATCCGCCTCCATCCAGTCTATTAATTGTTGCCGGGAAGCTAGAGT
AAGTAGTTCGCCAGTTAATAGTTTGCGCAACGTTGTTGCCATTGCTACAGGCATCGTGGTGTCACGCTCG
TCGTTTGGTATGGCTTCATTCAGCTCCGGTTCCCAACGATCAAGGCGAGTTACATGATCCCCCATGTTGT
GCAAAAAAGCGGTTAGCTCCTTCGGTCCTCCGATCGTTGTCAGAAGTAAGTTGGCCGCAGTGTTATCACT
CATGGTTATGGCAGCACTGCATAATTCTCTTACTGTCATGCCATCCGTAAGATGCTTTTCTGTGACTGGT
GAGTACTCAACCAAGTCATTCTGAGAATAGTGTATGCGGCGACCGAGTTGCTCTTGCCCGGCGTCAATAC
GGGATAATACCGCGCCACATAGCAGAACTTTAAAAGTGCTCATCATTGGAAAACGTTCTTCGGGGCGAAA
ACTCTCAAGGATCTTACCGCTGTTGAGATCCAGTTCGATGTAACCCACTCGTGCACCCAACTGATCTTCA
GCATCTTTTACTTTCACCAGCGTTTCTGGGTGAGCAAAAACAGGAAGGCAAAATGCCGCAAAAAAGGGAA
TAAGGGCGACACGGAAATGTTGAATACTCATACTCTTCCTTTTTCAATATTATTGAAGCATTTATCAGGG
TTATTGTCTCATGAGCGGATACATATTTGAATGTATTTAGAAAAATAAACAAATAGGGGTTCCGCGCACA
TTTCCCCGAAAAGTGCCACCTGACGTC
